>Addgene plasmid #147156 | pAc5.1B-EGFP-SbfI_O | depositor full sequence | sequence record 289603 | Full Sequence
CTTCAAGGAATTAATTCTATATTCTAAAAACACAAATGATACTTCTAAAAAAAATCATGAATGGCATCAA
CTCTGAATCAAATCTTTGCAGATGCACCTACTTCTCATTTCCACTGTCACATCATTTTTCCAGATCTCGC
TGCCTGTTATGTGGCCCACAAACCAAGACACGTTTTATGGCCATTAAAGCTGGCTGATCGTCGCCAAACA
CCAAATACATATCAATATGTACATTCGAGAAAGAAGCGATCAAAGAAGCGTCTTCGGGCGAGTAGGAGAA
TGCGGAGGAGAAGGAGAACGAGCTGATCTAGTATCTCTCCACAATCCAATGCCAACTGACCAACTGGCCA
TATTCGGAGCAATTTGAAGCCAATTTCCATCGCCTGGCGATCGCTCCATTCTTGGCTATATGTTTTTCAC
CGTTCCCGGGGCCATTTTCAAAGACTCGTCGGTAAGATAAGATTGTGTCACTCGCTGTCTCTCTTCATTT
GTCGAAGAATGCTGAGGAATTTCGCGATGACGTCGGCGAGTATTTTGAAGAATGAGAATAATTTGTATTT
ATACGAAAATCAGTTAGTGGAATTTTCTACAAAAACATGTTATCTATAGATAATTTTGTTGCAAAATATG
TTGACTATGACAAAGATTGTATGTATATACCTTTAATGTATTCTCATTTTCTTATGTATTTATAATGGCA
ATGATGATACTGATGATATTTTAAGATGATGCCAGACCACAGGCTGATTTCTGCGTCTTTTGCCGAACGC
AGTGCATGTGCGGTTGTTGTTTTTTGGAATAGTTTCAATTTTCGGACTGTCCGCTTTGATTTCAGTTTCT
TGGCTTATTCAAAAAGCAAAGTAAAGCCAAAAAAGCGAGATGGCAATACCAAATGCGGCAAAACGGTAGT
GGAAGGAAAGGGGTGCGGGGCAGCGGAAGGAAGGGTGGGGCGGGGCGTGGCGGGGTCTGTGGCTGGGCGC
GACGTCACCGACGTTGGAGCCACTCCTTTGACCATGTGTGCGTGTGTGTATTATTCGTGTCTCGCCACTC
GCCGGTTGTTTTTTTCTTTTTATCTCGCTCTCTCTAGCGCCATCTCGTACGCATGCTCAACGCACCGCAT
GTTGCCGTGTCCTTTATGCGTCATTTTGGCTCGAAATAGGCAATTATTTAAACAAAGATTAGTCAACGAA
AACGCTAAAATAAATAAGTCTACAATATGGTTACTTATTGCCATGTGTGTGCAGCCAACGATAGCAACAA
AAGCAACAACACAGTGGCTTTCCCTCTTTCACTTTTTGTTTGCAAGCGCGTGCGAGCAAGACGGCACGAC
CGGCAAACGCAATTACGCTGACAAAGAGCAGACGAAGTTTTGGCCGAAAAACATCAAGGCGCCTGATACG
AATGCATTTGCAATAACAATTGCGATATTTAATATTGTTTATGAAGCTGTTTGACTTCAAAACACACAAA
AAAAAAAATAAAACAAATTATTTGAAAGAGAATTAGGAATCGGACAGCTTATCGTTACGGGCTAACAGCA
CACCGAGACGAAATAGCTTACCTGACGTCACAGCCTCTGGAAGAACTGCCGCCAAGCAGAGAGAGAGAGA
AAAAGAGGGAGAGCAGCTTAGACCGCATGTGCTTGTGTGTGAGGCGTCTCTCTCTTCGTCTCCTGTTTGC
GCAAACGCATAGACTGCACTGAGAAAATCGATTACCTATTTTTTATGAATGAATATTTGCACTATTACTA
TTCAAAACTATTAAGATAGCAATCACATTCAATAGCCAAATACTATACCACCTGAGCGATGCAACGAAAT
GATCAATTTGAGCAAAAATGCTGCATATTTAGGACGGCATCATTATAGAAATGCTTCTTGCTGTGTACTT
TTCTCTCGTCTGGCAGCTGTTTCGCCGTTATTGTTAAAACCGGCTTAAGTTAGGTGTGTTTTCTACGACT
AGTGATGCCCCTACTAGAAGATGTGTGTTGCACAAATGTCCCTGAATAACCAATTTGAAGTGCAGATAGC
AGTAAACGTAAGCTAATATGAATATTATTTAACTGTAATGTTTTAATATCGCTGGACATTACTAATAAAC
CCACTATAAACACATGTACATATGTATGTTTTGGCATACAATGAGTAGTTGGGGAAAAAATGTGTAAAAG
CACCGTGACCATCACAGCATAAAGATAACCAGCTGAAGTATCGAATATGAGTAACCCCCAAATTGAATCA
CATGCCGCAACTGATAGGACCCATGGAAGTACACTCTTCATGGCGATATACAAGACACACACAAGCACGA
ACACCCAGTTGCGGAGGAAATTCTCCGTAAATGAAAACCCAATCGGCGAACAATTCATACCCATATATGG
TAAAAGTTTTGAACGCGACTTGAGAGCGGAGAGCATTGCGGCTGATAAGGTTTTAGCGCTAAGCGGGCTT
TATAAAACGGGCTGCGGGACCAGTTTTCATATCACTACCGTTTGAGTTCTTGTGCTGTGTGGATACTCCT
CCCGACACAAAGCCGCTCCATCAGCCAGCAGTCGTCTAATCCAGAGACCCCGGATCGGGGTACCAACATG
GTGAGCAAGGGCGAGGAGCTGTTCACCGGGGTGGTGCCCATCCTGGTCGAGCTGGACGGCGACGTAAACG
GCCACAAGTTCAGCGTGTCCGGCGAGGGCGAGGGCGATGCCACCTACGGCAAGCTGACCCTGAAGTTCAT
CTGCACCACCGGCAAGCTGCCCGTGCCCTGGCCCACCCTCGTGACCACCCTGACCTACGGCGTGCAGTGC
TTCAGCCGCTACCCCGACCACATGAAGCAGCACGACTTCTTCAAGTCCGCCATGCCCGAAGGCTACGTCC
AGGAGCGCACCATCTTCTTCAAGGACGACGGCAACTACAAGACCCGCGCCGAGGTGAAGTTCGAGGGCGA
CACCCTGGTGAACCGCATCGAGCTGAAGGGCATCGACTTCAAGGAGGACGGCAACATCCTGGGGCACAAG
CTGGAGTACAACTACAACAGCCACAACGTCTATATCATGGCCGACAAGCAGAAGAACGGCATCAAGGTGA
ACTTCAAGATCCGCCACAACATCGAGGACGGCAGCGTGCAGCTCGCCGACCACTACCAGCAGAACACCCC
CATCGGCGACGGCCCCGTGCTGCTGCCCGACAACCACTACCTGAGCACCCAGTCCGCCCTGAGCAAAGAC
CCCAACGAGAAGCGCGATCACATGGTCCTGCTGGAGTTCGTGACCGCCGCCGGGATCACTCTCGGCATGG
ACGAGCTGTACAAGCCAAGCTTGAATTCTCCTGCAGGCGCAGATATCCAGCACAGTGGCGGCCGCTCGAG
TCTAGAGGGCCCGCGGTTCGAAGGTAAGCCTATCCCTAACCCTCTCCTCGGTCTCGATTCTACGCGTACC
GGTCATCATCACCATCACCATTGAGTTTAAACCCGCTGATCAGCCTCGACTGTGCCTTCTAAGGCCTGAG
CTCGCTGATCAGCCTCGATCGAGGATCCAGACATGATAAGATACATTGATGAGTTTGGACAAACCACAAC
TAGAATGCAGTGAAAAAAATGCTTTATTTGTGAAATTTGTGATGCTATTGCTTTATTTGTAACCATTATA
AGCTGCAATAAACAAGTTAACAACAACAATTGCATTCATTTTATGTTTCAGGTTCAGGGGGAGGTGTGGG
AGGTTTTTTAAAGCAAGTAAAACCTCTACAAATGTGGTATGGCTGATTATGATCAGTCGACCGATGCCCT
TGAGAGCCTTCAACCCAGTCAGCTCCTTCCGGTGGGCGCGGGGCATGACTATCGTCGCCGCACTTATGAC
TGTCTTCTTTATCATGCAACTCGTAGGACAGGTGCCGGCAGCGCTCTGGGTCATTTTCGGCGAGGACCGC
TTTCGCTGGAGCGCGACGATGATCGGCCTGTCGCTTGCGGTATTCGGAATCTTGCACGCCCTCGCTCAAG
CCTTCGTCACTGGTCCCGCCACCAAACGTTTCGGCGAGAAGCAGGCCATTATCGCCGGCATGGCGGCCGA
CGCGCTGGGCTACGTCTTGCTGGCGTTCGCGACGCGAGGCTGGATGGCCTTCCCCATTATGATTCTTCTC
GCTTCCGGCGGCATCGGGATGCCCGCGTTGCAGGCCATGCTGTCCAGGCAGGTAGATGACGACCATCAGG
GACAGCTTCAAGGATCGCTCGCGGCTCTTACCAGCCAGCAAAAGGCCAGGAACCGTAAAAAGGCCGCGTT
GCTGGCGTTTTTCCATAGGCTCCGCCCCCCTGACGAGCATCACAAAAATCGACGCTCAAGTCAGAGGTGG
CGAAACCCGACAGGACTATAAAGATACCAGGCGTTTCCCCCTGGAAGCTCCCTCGTGCGCTCTCCTGTTC
CGACCCTGCCGCTTACCGGATACCTGTCCGCCTTTCTCCCTTCGGGAAGCGTGGCGCTTTCTCAATGCTC
ACGCTGTAGGTATCTCAGTTCGGTGTAGGTCGTTCGCTCCAAGCTGGGCTGTGTGCACGAACCCCCCGTT
CAGCCCGACCGCTGCGCCTTATCCGGTAACTATCGTCTTGAGTCCAACCCGGTAAGACACGACTTATCGC
CACTGGCAGCAGCCACTGGTAACAGGATTAGCAGAGCGAGGTATGTAGGCGGTGCTACAGAGTTCTTGAA
GTGGTGGCCTAACTACGGCTACACTAGAAGGACAGTATTTGGTATCTGCGCTCTGCTGAAGCCAGTTACC
TTCGGAAAAAGAGTTGGTAGCTCTTGATCCGGCAAACAAACCACCGCTGGTAGCGGTGGTTTTTTTGTTT
GCAAGCAGCAGATTACGCGCAGAAAAAAAGGATCTCAAGAAGATCCTTTGATCTTTTCTACGGGGTCTGA
CGCTCAGTGGAACGAAAACTCACGTTAAGGGATTTTGGTCATGAGATTATCAAAAAGGATCTTCACCTAG
ATCCTTTTAAATTAAAAATGAAGTTTTAAATCAATCTAAAGTATATATGAGTAAACTTGGTCTGACAGTT
ACCAATGCTTAATCAGTGAGGCACCTATCTCAGCGATCTGTCTATTTCGTTCATCCATAGTTGCCTGACT
CCCCGTCGTGTAGATAACTACGATACGGGAGGGCTTACCATCTGGCCCCAGTGCTGCAATGATACCGCGA
GACCCACGCTCACCGGCTCCAGATTTATCAGCAATAAACCAGCCAGCCGGAAGGGCCGAGCGCAGAAGTG
GTCCTGCAACTTTATCCGCCTCCATCCAGTCTATTAATTGTTGCCGGGAAGCTAGAGTAAGTAGTTCGCC
AGTTAATAGTTTGCGCAACGTTGTTGCCATTGCTGCAGGCATCGTGGTGTCACGCTCGTCGTTTGGTATG
GCTTCATTCAGCTCCGGTTCCCAACGATCAAGGCGAGTTACATGATCCCCCATGTTGTGCAAAAAAGCGG
TTAGCTCCTTCGGTCCTCCGATCGTTGTCAGAAGTAAGTTGGCCGCAGTGTTATCACTCATGGTTATGGC
AGCACTGCATAATTCTCTTACTGTCATGCCATCCGTAAGATGCTTTTCTGTGACTGGTGAGTACTCAACC
AAGTCATTCTGAGAATAGTGTATGCGGCGACCGAGTTGCTCTTGCCCGGCGTCAACACGGGATAATACCG
CGCCACATAGCAGAACTTTAAAAGTGCTCATCATTGGAAAACGTTCTTCGGGGCGAAAACTCTCAAGGAT
CTTACCGCTGTTGAGATCCAGTTCGATGTAACCCACTCGTGCACCCAACTGATCTTCAGCATCTTTTACT
TTCACCAGCGTTTCTGGGTGAGCAAAAACAGGAAGGCAAAATGCCGCAAAAAAGGGAATAAGGGCGACAC
GGAAATGTTGAATACTCATACTCTTCCTTTTTCAATATTATTGAAGCATTTATCAGGGTTATTGTCTCAT
GAGCGGATACATATTTGAATGTATTTAGAAAAATAAACAAATAGGGGTTCCGCGCACATTTCCCCGAAAA
GTGCCACCTGACGTCTAAGAAACCATTATTATCATGACATTAACCTATAAAAATAGGCGTATCACGAGGC
CCTTTCGT
Features (pLannotate 1.2.2; 9 found; start..end, strand, type, name):
     56..2568    +  promoter       Ac5 promoter: Drosophila melanogaster actin 5C promoter
   2588..3304    +  CDS            EGFP: EGFP is a basic (constitutively fluorescent) green fluorescent protein published in 1996, derived from Aequorea victoria. It is reported to be a rapidly-maturing weak dimer with moderate acid sensitivity.
   3383..3424    +  CDS            V5 tag: epitope tag from simian virus 5
   3524..3658    -  polyA_signal   SV40 poly(A) signal: SV40 polyadenylation signal
   3681..3765    -  CDS            large T antigen (fragment): large T antigen from SV40 (simian virus 40)
   3766..4236    +  CDS            TcR (fragment): tetracycline efflux protein; tet; confers resistance to tetracycline
   4280..4868    -  rep_origin     ori: high-copy-number ColE1/pMB1/pBR322/pUC origin of replication
   5039..5899    -  CDS            AmpR: β-lactamase; bla; confers resistance to ampicillin, carbenicillin, and related antibiotics
   5900..6004    -  promoter       AmpR promoter: bla
