[The description below was written by a language model from this plasmid's Addgene catalogue record and pLannotate feature annotations shown in this document.]
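Description:
pAc5.1B-EGFP-SbfI_O is an empty-backbone insect expression vector of about 6.1 kb, intended for constitutive expression of EGFP-tagged proteins in Drosophila cells. The catalogue lists the parental backbone as unknown, although the name and feature layout point to a pAc5.1-type design. It is propagated in E. coli through a ColE1/pUC-family origin and selected with ampicillin via a β-lactamase gene under its own bla promoter. The origin is annotated as a high-copy type, whereas the catalogue entry records the plasmid as low copy. No marker for selection in insect cells is annotated, so the plasmid appears suited mainly to transient transfection or co-transfection with a separate selection plasmid.

The expression cassette is driven by the Drosophila melanogaster actin 5C promoter, a strong constitutive promoter, followed directly by the EGFP coding sequence. A short gap separates EGFP from a downstream V5 epitope tag. This gap presumably holds the cloning region, and the name suggests it includes an SbfI site, although no restriction sites are annotated. An open reading frame placed there would be expressed as an N-terminal EGFP fusion, with the V5 tag potentially available at the C-terminus if the frame is kept and no stop codon intervenes. An SV40 polyadenylation signal follows the cassette. The small SV40 large T antigen and tetracycline resistance fragments next to it are non-functional remnants of vector construction.

No insert is present. The associated work concerns GW182 proteins and miRNA-mediated silencing, which is consistent with use for producing GFP-tagged proteins for localisation, co-immunoprecipitation or functional assays in insect cell culture.
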