Addgene plasmid #147156: pAc5.1B-EGFP-SbfI_O
Purpose: (Empty Backbone) Insect Expression vector
Depositing lab: Elisa Izaurralde. Depositing organization: Max Planck Institute for Developmental Biology. Publication: The interactions of GW182 proteins with PABP and deadenylases are required for both translational repression and degradation of miRNA targets. Huntzinger E, Kuzuoglu-Ozturk D, Braun JE, Eulalio A, Wohlbold L, Izaurralde E. Nucleic Acids Res. 2013 Jan;41(2):978-94. doi: 10.1093/nar/gks1078. Epub 2012 Nov 21. PubMed 23172285.
Backbone
  Vector backbone: Unknown
  Vector type: Insect Expression
Growth in bacteria
  Bacterial resistance: Ampicillin, 100 μg/mL
  Growth temperature: 37°C
  Growth strain: DH5alpha
  Copy number: Low Copy
Gene/Insert
  Gene/Insert name: None
Terms and licenses: Academic/Nonprofit Terms; Industry Terms: Not Available to Industry
Depositor comments: Plasmids from this collection were made available to the research community and donated after the lab closed. Please note that the sequence provided by the depositing laboratory may be theoretical/predicted or based on Sanger sequencing results. There may be discrepancies between sequencing results obtained by Addgene and the depositor sequence. If an Addgene verified sequence is not available, please contact before placing your order to request that our lab fully sequence the plasmid.
How to cite: pAc5.1B-EGFP-SbfI_O was a gift from Elisa Izaurralde (Addgene plasmid # 147156 ; http://n2t.net/addgene:147156 ; RRID:Addgene_147156)
